Addgene plasmid #184654: pLPC-MYC.Mm.EPC2
Purpose: Retroviral expression of mouse Epc2
Depositing lab: Agnel Sfeir. Depositing organization: Memorial Sloan-Kettering Cancer Center. Publication: Rap1 regulates TIP60 function during fate transition between two-cell-like and pluripotent states. Barry RM, Sacco O, Mameri A, Stojaspal M, Kartsonis W, Shah P, De Ioannes P, Hofr C, Cote J, Sfeir A. Genes Dev. 2022 Feb 24. pii: gad.349039.121. doi: 10.1101/gad.349039.121. PubMed 35210222.
Backbone
  Vector backbone: pLPC
  Backbone size w/o insert (bp): 5727
  Total vector size (bp): 8140
  Vector type: Mammalian Expression, Retroviral
  Selectable markers: Puromycin
Growth in bacteria
  Bacterial resistance: Ampicillin, 100 μg/mL
  Growth temperature: 37°C
  Growth strain: NEB Stable
  Copy number: Unknown
Gene/Insert
  Gene/Insert name: Epc2
  Species: M. musculus (mouse)
  Entrez Gene: Epc2 (a.k.a. 5830499L14, D2Ertd694e)
  Promoter: CMV
  Tag / fusion protein: MYC (N terminal on backbone)
  Cloning method: Restriction Enzyme; 5′ cloning site BamHI (unknown if destroyed); 3′ cloning site EcoRI (unknown if destroyed)
  Sequencing primers: 5′ GATCTAGTAAACTCTCCTTCCGAGC; 3′ AAGCTAGCTTGCCAAACCTACAGG
Terms and licenses: Academic/Nonprofit Terms; Industry Terms: Not Available to Industry
Depositor comments: Please visit https://www.biorxiv.org/content/10.1101/2021.11.02.467017v1 for bioRxiv preprint.
How to cite: pLPC-MYC.Mm.EPC2 was a gift from Agnel Sfeir (Addgene plasmid # 184654 ; http://n2t.net/addgene:184654 ; RRID:Addgene_184654)
