[The description below was written by a language model from this plasmid's Addgene catalogue record and pLannotate feature annotations shown in this document.]
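Description:
pLPC-MYC.Mm.EPC2 is an 8.1 kb gammaretroviral expression vector built on the pLPC backbone for delivering mouse Epc2 (enhancer of polycomb homolog 2) into mammalian cells. In bacteria it is maintained through a high-copy ColE1/pUC-type origin and selected with ampicillin via the β-lactamase gene and its native promoter. The recommended recombination-deficient host strain is consistent with the repeated LTR sequences in the plasmid.

The transferable region is flanked by Moloney murine leukemia virus long terminal repeats. It carries a packaging signal (annotated as an MESV Ψ fragment) and a truncated, start-codon-less gag segment that extends the packaging region, so the genomic transcript can be encapsidated when viral proteins are supplied in trans by a packaging cell line. Directly downstream sits the puromycin N-acetyltransferase gene. No separate promoter is annotated for it, so it is presumably expressed from the 5′ LTR, and it allows puromycin selection of transduced cells. An internal human CMV immediate-early enhancer/promoter then drives the payload: an N-terminal MYC epitope contributed by the backbone, fused to the Epc2 open reading frame cloned between BamHI and EcoRI sites. The automated annotation labels this coding sequence by homology to human EPC2, but the catalogue record identifies the insert as the mouse gene. The tag matches only a fragment of a 3xMyc feature, so the number of copies cannot be determined from the table. Short hits such as the HIV-1 LTR, bom and lacI fragments and a T7 promoter appear to be incidental backbone remnants.

The construct is intended for stable retroviral expression of MYC-tagged Epc2, allowing detection or immunoprecipitation through the epitope. It was deposited with a study of Rap1 and TIP60 function during transitions between two-cell-like and pluripotent states.
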