Features (pLannotate 1.2.2; 17 found; start..end, strand, type, name):
    182..770     -  rep_origin     ori: high-copy-number ColE1/pMB1/pBR322/pUC origin of replication
    930..1790    -  CDS            AmpR: β-lactamase; bla; confers resistance to ampicillin, carbenicillin, and related antibiotics
   1791..1895    -  promoter       AmpR promoter: bla
   1926..2395    +  LTR            LTR: long terminal repeat from Moloney murine leukemia virus
   2519..2793    +  misc_feature   MESV Ψ (fragment): packaging signal of murine embryonic stem cell virus
   2860..3276    +  CDS            gag (truncated): truncated Moloney murine leukemia virus (MMLV) gag gene lacking the start codon
   3294..3893    +  CDS            PuroR: puromycin N-acetyltransferase; pac from Streptomyces alboniger; confers resistance to puromycin
   3966..4018    -  misc_feature   bom (fragment): basis of mobility region from pBR322
   4173..4552    +  enhancer       CMV enhancer: human cytomegalovirus immediate early enhancer
   4553..4756    +  promoter       CMV promoter: human cytomegalovirus (CMV) immediate early promoter
   4752..4785    +  LTR            5' LTR (truncated) (fragment): truncated 5' long terminal repeat (LTR) from HIV-1
   4801..4819    +  promoter       T7 promoter: promoter for bacteriophage T7 RNA polymerase
   4858..4886    +  CDS            3xMyc (fragment): 3 tandem Myc epitope tags
   4908..7328    +  CDS            EPC2: EPC2_HUMAN - Experimental evidence at protein level: Swiss-Prot protein existence level 1. May play a role in transcription or DNA repair. From Homo sapiens (Human).
   7430..7551    +  LTR            3' LTR (ΔU3) (fragment): self-inactivating 3' long terminal repeat (LTR) from Moloney murine leukemia virus
   7552..8021    +  LTR            LTR: long terminal repeat from Moloney murine leukemia virus
   8087..8139    -  CDS            lacI (fragment): lac repressor; lacI; The lac repressor binds to the lac operator to inhibit transcription in E. coli. This inhibition can be relieved by adding lactose or isopropyl-β-D-thiogalactopyranoside (IPTG).
>Addgene plasmid #184654 | pLPC-MYC.Mm.EPC2 | addgene full sequence | sequence record 362536 | Addgene NGS Result
CTTCCGCTTCCTCGCTCACTGACTCGCTGCGCTCGGTCGTTCGGCTGCGGCGAGCGGTATCAGCTCACTC
AAAGGCGGTAATACGGTTATCCACAGAATCAGGGGATAACGCAGGAAAGAACATGTGAGCAAAAGGCCAG
CAAAAGGCCAGGAACCGTAAAAAGGCCGCGTTGCTGGCGTTTTTCCATAGGCTCCGCCCCCCTGACGAGC
ATCACAAAAATCGACGCTCAAGTCAGAGGTGGCGAAACCCGACAGGACTATAAAGATACCAGGCGTTTCC
CCCTGGAAGCTCCCTCGTGCGCTCTCCTGTTCCGACCCTGCCGCTTACCGGATACCTGTCCGCCTTTCTC
CCTTCGGGAAGCGTGGCGCTTTCTCATAGCTCACGCTGTAGGTATCTCAGTTCGGTGTAGGTCGTTCGCT
CCAAGCTGGGCTGTGTGCACGAACCCCCCGTTCAGCCCGACCGCTGCGCCTTATCCGGTAACTATCGTCT
TGAGTCCAACCCGGTAAGACACGACTTATCGCCACTGGCAGCAGCCACTGGTAACAGGATTAGCAGAGCG
AGGTATGTAGGCGGTGCTACAGAGTTCTTGAAGTGGTGGCCTAACTACGGCTACACTAGAAGAACAGTAT
TTGGTATCTGCGCTCTGCTGAAGCCAGTTACCTTCGGAAAAAGAGTTGGTAGCTCTTGATCCGGCAAACA
AACCACCGCTGGTAGCGGTGGTTTTTTTGTTTGCAAGCAGCAGATTACGCGCAGAAAAAAAGGATCTCAA
GAAGATCCTTTGATCTTTTCTACGGGGTCTGACGCTCAGTGGAACGAAAACTCACGTTAAGGGATTTTGG
TCATGAGATTATCAAAAAGGATCTTCACCTAGATCCTTTTGCGGCCGCAAATCAATCTAAAGTATATATG
AGTAAACTTGGTCTGACAGTTACCAATGCTTAATCAGTGAGGCACCTATCTCAGCGATCTGTCTATTTCG
TTCATCCATAGTTGCCTGACTCCCCGTCGTGTAGATAACTACGATACGGGAGGGCTTACCATCTGGCCCC
AGTGCTGCAATGATACCGCGAGACCCACGCTCACCGGCTCCAGATTTATCAGCAATAAACCAGCCAGCCG
GAAGGGCCGAGCGCAGAAGTGGTCCTGCAACTTTATCCGCCTCCATCCAGTCTATTAATTGTTGCCGGGA
AGCTAGAGTAAGTAGTTCGCCAGTTAATAGTTTGCGCAACGTTGTTGCCATTGCTACAGGCATCGTGGTG
TCACGCTCGTCGTTTGGTATGGCTTCATTCAGCTCCGGTTCCCAACGATCAAGGCGAGTTACATGATCCC
CCATGTTGTGCAAAAAAGCGGTTAGCTCCTTCGGTCCTCCGATCGTTGTCAGAAGTAAGTTGGCCGCAGT
GTTATCACTCATGGTTATGGCAGCACTGCATAATTCTCTTACTGTCATGCCATCCGTAAGATGCTTTTCT
GTGACTGGTGAGTACTCAACCAAGTCATTCTGAGAATAGTGTATGCGGCGACCGAGTTGCTCTTGCCCGG
CGTCAATACGGGATAATACCGCGCCACATAGCAGAACTTTAAAAGTGCTCATCATTGGAAAACGTTCTTC
GGGGCGAAAACTCTCAAGGATCTTACCGCTGTTGAGATCCAGTTCGATGTAACCCACTCGTGCACCCAAC
TGATCTTCAGCATCTTTTACTTTCACCAGCGTTTCTGGGTGAGCAAAAACAGGAAGGCAAAATGCCGCAA
AAAAGGGAATAAGGGCGACACGGAAATGTTGAATACTCATACTCTTCCTTTTTCAATATTATTGAAGCAT
TTATCAGGGTTATTGTCTCATGAGCGGATACATATTTGAATGTATTTAGAAAAATAAACAAATAGGGGTT
CCGCGCACATTTCCCCGAAAAGTGCCACCTGCAGCCTGAATATGGGCCAAACAGGATATCTGTGGTAAGC
AGTTCCTGCCCCGGCTCAGGGCCAAGAACAGATGGAACAGCTGAATATGGGCCAAACAGGATATCTGTGG
TAAGCAGTTCCTGCCCCGGCTCAGGGCCAAGAACAGATGGTCCCCAGATGCGGTCCAGCCCTCAGCAGTT
TCTAGAGAACCATCAGATGTTTCCAGGGTGCCCCAAGGACCTGAAATGACCCTGTGCCTTATTTGAACTA
ACCAATCAGTTCGCTTCTCGCTTCTGTTCGCGCGCTTCTGCTCCCCGAGCTCAATAAAAGAGCCCACAAC
CCCTCACTCGGGGCGCCAGTCCTCCGATTGACTGAGTCGCCCGGGTACCCGTGTATCCAATAAACCCTCT
TGCAGTTGCATCCGACTTGTGGTCTCGCTGTTCCTTGGGAGGGTCTCCTCTGAGTGATTGACTACCCGTC
AGCGGGGGTCTTTCATTTGGGGGCTCGTCCGGGATCGGGAGACCCCTGCCCAGGGACCACCGACCCACCA
CCGGGAGGCAAGCTGGCCAGCAACTTATCTGTGTCTGTCCGATTGTCTAGTGTCTATGACTGATTTTATG
CGCCTGCGTCGGTACTAGTTAGCTAACTAGCTCTGTATCTGGCGGACCCGTGGTGGAACTGACGAGTTCT
GAACACCCGGCCGCAACCCTGGGAGACGTCCCAGGGACTTTGGGGGCCGTTTTTGTGGCCCGACCTGAGG
AAGGGAGTCGATGTGGAATCCGACCCCGTCAGGATATGTGGTTCTGGTAGGAGACGAGAACCTAAAACAG
TTCCCGCCTCCGTCTGAATTTTTGCTTTCGGTTTGGAACCGAAGCCGCGCGTCTTGTCTGCTGCAGCGCT
GCAGCATCGTTCTGTGTTGTCTCTGTCTGACTGTGTTTCTGTATTTGTCTGAAAATTAGGGCCAGACTGT
TACCACTCCCTTAAGTTTGACCTTAGGTCACTGGAAAGATGTCGAGCGGATCGCTCACAACCAGTCGGTA
GATGTCAAGAAGAGACGTTGGGTTACCTTCTGCTCTGCAGAATGGCCAACCTTTAACGTCGGATGGCCGC
GAGACGGCACCTTTAACCGAGACCTCATCACCCAGGTTAAGATCAAGGTCTTTTCACCTGGCCCGCATGG
ACACCCAGACCAGGTCCCCTACATCGTGACCTGGGAAGCCTTGGCTTTTGACCCCCCTCCCTGGGTCAAG
CCCTTTGTACACCCTAAGCCTCCGCCTCCTCTTCCTCCATCCGCCCCGTCTCTCCCCCTTGAACCTCCTC
GTTCGACCCCGCCTCGATCCTCCCTTTATCCAGCCCTCACTCCTTCTCTAGGCGCCGGCCGGATCAGCTT
ACCATGACCGAGTACAAGCCCACGGTGCGCCTCGCCACCCGCGACGACGTCCCCAGGGCCGTACGCACCC
TCGCCGCCGCGTTCGCCGACTACCCCGCCACGCGCCACACCGTCGATCCGGACCGCCACATCGAGCGGGT
CACCGAGCTGCAAGAACTCTTCCTCACGCGCGTCGGGCTCGACATCGGCAAGGTGTGGGTCGCGGACGAC
GGCGCCGCGGTGGCGGTCTGGACCACGCCGGAGAGCGTCGAAGCGGGGGCGGTGTTCGCCGAGATCGGCC
CGCGCATGGCCGAGTTGAGCGGTTCCCGGCTGGCCGCGCAGCAACAGATGGAAGGCCTCCTGGCGCCGCA
CCGGCCCAAGGAGCCCGCGTGGTTCCTGGCCACCGTCGGCGTCTCGCCCGACCACCAGGGCAAGGGTCTG
GGCAGCGCCGTCGTGCTCCCCGGAGTGGAGGCGGCCGAGCGCGCCGGGGTGCCCGCCTTCCTGGAGACCT
CCGCGCCCCGCAACCTCCCCTTCTACGAGCGGCTCGGCTTCACCGTCACCGCCGACGTCGAGGTGCCCGA
AGGACCGCGCACCTGGTGCATGACCCGCAAGCCCGGTGCCTGACGCCCGCCCCACGACCCGCAGCGCCCG
ACCGAAAGGAGCGCACGACCCCATGCATCGGATCTCCCGATCCCCTATGGTGCACTCTCAGTACAATCTG
CTCTGATGCCGCATAGTTAAGCCAGTATCTGCTCCCTGCTTGTGTGTTGGAGGTCGCTGAGTAGTGCGCG
AGCAAAATTTAAGCTACAACAAGGCAAGGCTTGACCGACAATTGCATGAAGAATCTGCTTAGGGTTAGGC
GTTTTGCGCTGCTTCGCGATGTACGGGCCAGATATACGCGTTGACATTGATTATTGACTAGTTATTAATA
GTAATCAATTACGGGGTCATTAGTTCATAGCCCATATATGGAGTTCCGCGTTACATAACTTACGGTAAAT
GGCCCGCCTGGCTGACCGCCCAACGACCCCCGCCCATTGACGTCAATAATGACGTATGTTCCCATAGTAA
CGCCAATAGGGACTTTCCATTGACGTCAATGGGTGGAGTATTTACGGTAAACTGCCCACTTGGCAGTACA
TCAAGTGTATCATATGCCAAGTACGCCCCCTATTGACGTCAATGACGGTAAATGGCCCGCCTGGCATTAT
GCCCAGTACATGACCTTATGGGACTTTCCTACTTGGCAGTACATCTACGTATTAGTCATCGCTATTACCA
TGGTGATGCGGTTTTGGCAGTACATCAATGGGCGTGGATAGCGGTTTGACTCACGGGGATTTCCAAGTCT
CCACCCCATTGACGTCAATGGGAGTTTGTTTTGGCACCAAAATCAACGGGACTTTCCAAAATGTCGTAAC
AACTCCGCCCCATTGACGCAAATGGGCGGTAGGCGTGTACGGTGGGAGGTCTATATAAGCAGAGCTCTCT
GGCTAACTAGAGAACCCACTGCTTACTGGCTTATCGAAATTAATACGACTCACTATAGGGAGACCCAAGC
TTGGTACCGAGCTCGGATCAGCCACCATGGAACAAAAGTTGATTTCTGAAGAAGATTTGTTAAGAAAGAG
AGGATCTAGTAAACTCTCCTTCCGAGCGCGGGCGCTGGACGCCGCCAAACCGCTGCCCATCTACCGCGGC
AAGGACATGCCTGATCTCAACGACTGCGTCTCCATCAACCGGGCCGTGCCCCAGATGCCCACCGGGATGG
AGAAGGAGGAGGAATCGGAACATCACCTACAGCGAGCTATTTCAGCGCAGCAAGTATTTAGAGAAAAAAA
AGAGAGCATGGTCATTCCAGTTCCTGAGGCAGAGAGCAACGTCAACTATTACAATCGCTTGTACAAAGGG
GAGTTCAAACAGCCCAAGCAGTTCATTCATATTCAGCCTTTTAACCTAGACAACGAGCAACCAGATTATG
ATATGGATTCAGAAGATGAGACATTATTAAATAGACTTAACAGAAAAATGGAAATTAAACCTTTGCAATT
TGAAATTATGATTGACAGACTTGAAAAAGCCAGTTCTAACCAGCTTGTAACACTTCAAGAAGCAAAACTG
CTGCTAAATGAAGATGATTATCTTATTAAAGCTGTATATGACTACTGGGTGAGAAAACGAAAGAACTGCA
GGGGGCCATCCCTCATTCCCCAGATTAAGCAAGAGAAAAGAGATGGCTCTACCAACAATGATCCTTACGT
TGCCTTTCGGAGGAGAACAGAGAAAATGCAGACTCGGAAGAACCGTAAGAATGATGAAGCTTCTTATGAA
AAGATGCTGAAGCTGAGGCGGGAGTTCAGCAGAGCCATAACAATTTTGGAAATGATTAAGAGAAGAGAAA
AAACCAAACGGGAATTATTGCACTTAACACTGGAAGTTGTGGAAAAAAGATATCATTTGGGAGACTATGG
GGGTGAAATCCTTAATGAAGTGAAAGTTAATAGATCAGAAAAAGAGTTATATGCCAGTCCAGCAACCCTT
CATAATGGAAATCATCACAAAGTTCAAGAATGTAAAACTAAGCACCCTCATCATTTGTCTTTGAAAGAAG
AGGCTTCTGATGTGGTTCGTCAAAAGAAGAAGTACCCAAAGAAGCCTAAGGCAGAGGCTGGGATAGCCCC
TCAGCAGCCCACTCCTGAGACATTGCCTGTGATCAATAAGAGTGACATTAAGCAATATGACTTTCAGAGC
TCAGACGAAGATGAATTTCCACAGGTGCTGTCTCCAGCTTCAGAGGCTGAGGAGGAGAATGACCCTGACG
GTTCCTGTGCTTTCAGAAGACGGGCAGGATGCCAGTATTACGCTCCGCGTTTGGACCAAGCTAATAACCA
TATGTGTGAAAATTCAGAGTTGGCAGACTTGGATAAGTTGAGGTATAAGCATTGTCTTACGACACTTACA
GTTCCAAGAAGATGTATAGGATTTGCAAGGAGGCGAATTGGCAGAGGTGGCAGGGTCATAATGGACCGAA
TATCCACAGAACATGACCCCGTCCTGAAACAGATAGACCCTGAGATGCTGAACGGGTTTTCAAGCTCTTC
CCAAACTATAGACTTTTCTTCTAATTTCTCTCGGACCAATGCTTCCAGTAAACCTTGTGAAAATAGACTG
TCTCTTTCTGAAATATTAAGCAATATCAGATCATGTCGACTACAGTGTTTCCAGCCAAGGCTACTAAATG
TACAGGACATTGATAGTGAAGAATGTACCTCAAGAAAACCAGGGCAGACTGTGAGCAGTAAAAGAGTTTC
TGCAGCATCCGTAGCTTTATTGAACACCAGCAAGAACGGCATATCAGTAACAGGGGGCATCACAGAAGAG
CAGTTTCAGACACATCAACAGCAGCTAGTTCAAATGCAAAGGCAGCAACTTGCGCAGCTTCATCAGAAAC
AACAATCCCAGCATTCCTCACAGCAGACACATCCAAAAGCACAGGGCTCAAGCACCTCTGACTGTATGTC
TAAAACACTTGACTCAGCCAGCGCCCACTTTGCTGCATCTGCAGTGGTCAGTGCTCCTGTTCCAAGTCGC
AGTGAGGGATCCAAGGAACAGAACACTGGCCACAACAATATGAATGGTGTTGTCCAGCCTTCAGGACCCT
CTAAAACATTATATTCCACCAATATGGCTTTATCATCCAGCCCAGGGATTTCAGCTGTACAGCTTGTAAG
GACAGTTGGCCACACTACTACAAACCACTTGATCCCAGCGTTGTGCACAAGCAGTCCTCAGACACTTCCC
ATGAACAATTCCTGCCTGACCAATGCAGTGCACCTCAATAACGTCAGTGTTGTTTCTCCTGTCAATGTGC
ATATCAATACACGGACTTCAGCACCATCGCCAACAGCCTTAAAACTTGCCACAGTTGCTGCCAGCATGGA
CAGAGTGCCAAAGGTTACTCCCAGCAGTGCCATCAGCAGCATAGCCAGAGAGAACCATGAACCAGAAAGA
CTGGGTTTAAATGGACTAGCAGAGACAACAGTAGCTATGGAGGTGACATAAGAATTCTGCAGATATCCAT
CACACTGGCGGCCGCTCGAGCATGCATCTAGAGGGCCGATAAAATAAAAGATTTTATTTAGTCTCCAGAA
AAAGGGGGGAATGAAAGACCCCACCTGTAGGTTTGGCAAGCTAGCTTAAGTAACGCCATTTTGCAAGGCA
TGGAAAAATACATAACTGAGAATAGAGAAGTTCAGATCAAGGTCAGGAACAGATGGAACAGCTGAATATG
GGCCAAACAGGATATCTGTGGTAAGCAGTTCCTGCCCCGGCTCAGGGCCAAGAACAGATGGAACAGCTGA
ATATGGGCCAAACAGGATATCTGTGGTAAGCAGTTCCTGCCCCGGCTCAGGGCCAAGAACAGATGGTCCC
CAGATGCGGTCCAGCCCTCAGCAGTTTCTAGAGAACCATCAGATGTTTCCAGGGTGCCCCAAGGACCTGA
AATGACCCTGTGCCTTATTTGAACTAACCAATCAGTTCGCTTCTCGCTTCTGTTCGCGCGCTTCTGCTCC
CCGAGCTCAATAAAAGAGCCCACAACCCCTCACTCGGGGCGCCAGTCCTCCGATTGACTGAGTCGCCCGG
GTACCCGTGTATCCAATAAACCCTCTTGCAGTTGCATCCGACTTGTGGTCTCGCTGTTCCTTGGGAGGGT
CTCCTCTGAGTGATTGACTACCCGTCAGCGGGGGTCTTTCACATGCAGCATGTATCAAAATTAATTTGGT
TTTTTTTCTTAAGTATTTACATTAAATGGCCATAGTTGCATTAATGAATCGGCCAACGCGCGGGGAGAGG
CGGTTTGCGTATTGGGCGCT
